>Addgene plasmid #190127 | pMB3-B | addgene full sequence | sequence record 379807 | Addgene NGS Result
CGTCTCAATCTCTATAGAGACCCAATACGCAAACCGCCTCTCCCCGCGCGTTGGCCGATTCATTAATGCA
GCTGGCACGACAGGTTTCCCGACTGGAAAGCGGGCAGTGAGCGCAACGCAATTAATGTGAGTTAGCTCAC
TCATTAGGCACCCCAGGCTTTACACTTTATGCTTCCGGCTCGTATGTTGTGTGGAATTGTGAGCGGATAA
CAATTTCACACATACTAGAGAAAGAGGAGAAATACTAGATGGCTTCCTCCGAAGACGTTATCAAAGAGTT
CATGCGTTTCAAAGTTCGTATGGAAGGTTCCGTTAACGGTCACGAGTTCGAAATCGAAGGTGAAGGTGAA
GGTCGTCCGTACGAAGGTACCCAGACCGCTAAACTGAAAGTTACCAAAGGTGGTCCGCTGCCGTTCGCTT
GGGACATCCTGTCCCCGCAGTTCCAGTACGGTTCCAAAGCTTACGTTAAACACCCGGCTGACATCCCGGA
CTACCTGAAACTGTCCTTCCCGGAAGGTTTCAAATGGGAACGTGTTATGAACTTCGAAGACGGTGGTGTT
GTTACCGTTACCCAGGACTCCTCCCTGCAAGACGGTGAGTTCATCTACAAAGTTAAACTGCGTGGTACCA
ACTTCCCGTCCGACGGTCCGGTTATGCAGAAAAAAACCATGGGTTGGGAAGCTTCCACCGAACGTATGTA
CCCGGAAGACGGTGCTCTGAAAGGTGAAATCAAAATGCGTCTGAAACTGAAAGACGGTGGTCACTACGAC
GCTGAAGTTAAAACCACCTACATGGCTAAAAAACCGGTTCAGCTGCCGGGTGCTTACAAAACCGACATCA
AACTGGACATCACCTCCCACAACGAAGACTACACCATCGTTGAACAGTACGAACGTGCTGAAGGTCGTCA
CTCCACCGGTGCTTAATAACGCTGATAGTGCTAGTGTAGATCGCTACTAGAGCCAGGCATCAAATAAAAC
GAAAGGCTCAGTCGAAAGACTGGGCCTTTCGTTTTATCTGTTGTTTGTCGGTGAACGCTCTCTACTAGAG
TCACACTGGCTCACCTTCGGGTGGGCCTTTCTGCGTTTATAGGTCTCATGTTTTAGAGAGACGCTGCAGT
TAACAAGTTGCCTGACGCTGTGTCTTATCCAGTTCATGCGGCAATGCTATCTCTACTTCCTTTGCTAATC
TTGCCTCCTGTTTGATGTCACCGTTCTTTTTTAGTTCGGATTGCTCTACCCGATTCCATAGGGTTTGACG
ATCTAACATGTCAGGACTTGCCCCAGTTGGGGCAAAAATTTGGGTGTATTCAATGCCTGTTTTTTTGGTG
TAGTCCTGCTCTTTTCCGTACGTATCACAGTACAATTTTTCGCCTGCTCGGTATGCTGCACATGCCACGA
TTGAGCGACCATCTGACCTCGAAATGTTCTGCATTTCACAATGGTAAATTGCCATTTTCATCACCTGTTT
ATTAACAGCCGCCCCAAGTTTTGGGCGGTTGGGGTGTCGGGGTTTCCCTGACCGTACTTGCAAAATTTGG
CGTAGCAAAAATTTTGCGTAAGTGCGCCCTTCGGGAACTCTGCGAGGCTAAAAGCAAAAGCAAGAGCAAT
AAGGCTTTGACTTTGTTTTTTGATTTTGCTCGCTGCGCTCGGATCTTGATGTAAGTCGAGTTTTTGAAGT
AGAACACTTTTCACATTGATGATGGTTCATACTTCGGAAAATAGGTTGAGACACAGGCATTAAAAATGGT
CAAAAAAACAGCTATGGAATTGGGTCAAATGCTCGATGAAGAAAAGGAAAAATTGGAACGTCAGGAAAAG
GCAAGAAAGGATCTAGCTGACGCTGTGGTGAAAGGTCGAGAGCAAAAACAGGCAAGGTCAGACGATGCAA
AACGCAAGATCCTGATCGGGGCTTACTTACTGAAGAAACATGATAATGACATCAAGAAACTTGTGGAACA
AAACCCCGATTTTATTGGGTACATTAGAGAAAATGATAAGCACTTATTTTCATAGGCATTAGTAGTTATA
AAAAACCCTCATAAATCGAGGGTTTCTTTTTTATCTGCATTACTTTTTGAATCAATGTACTTTTTTAGCT
TGCTATTTTTCACTGCATACAGCCGCTTATACTCTTTCTCAATCAATGCGGTCAAAATGGCTTTTTGGCT
CTCCCCTGCTGCGCCCACCATGTCCGCAAGCATATCCGACACACCCTTATCTATAAACACCTCCAAACGT
TGACTATCAAGGCTTTTGCGTTTTTCACGATATGCTTTTTGTCGTTCGGCATTGGTTTTTGGCGGCTCTT
TTAGCATGTCCTGTGTTTTCTGATCGTTCGGGTCTTTCATGTCTTTAACTCCCATATAGTATATCATAGT
TACAGGATAACATTGTTTTTAGTTACAGGATAACTTTTTATAAAATTTATTTGTAAAAATTTATGCTATC
CTGCAACTATTTTTAAATTACAGGATAACTATTTAACGTTACCCTGTAACTATAGTTATCCTGTAACGCT
AAATTAATTACCCTGTAACATATATTTTGTTATCCTGTAACAACTAAATATTGAAATAATACTACCAAAG
TTACCCTGTAACGAAAATAACTAGGTTAAAAAATGATCGGATTTTAACATTTTGCGTTGTTCCAAAAGTT
ATCAACAGCCTAGAACGTCATAGGAAGCGATTACAGACACTTTATAGCTATCAGCATGGGAACATAAGGG
CAGGATGAAATATGGGTCTTAAAACGCAAATGGTGAGGTTTTAGAGGTATTTTTTGAAGATGATTAAGGC
GGTTTGTTTTTAAAATTTTTGGCGGCTCTCAGGCTGCTTACATTTTAACCAGTTCAGTGAAAAGTTCTTT
TTCAGCAAATTTCTGTTTAGCACCATAGCTAAAACTTGCGTGGAACATATTAAGAATTGACCGAAATGAC
ACAATCTCAATTATATTTTTTTTGAAAAGTTTTCTTTATCAAATATTTTAAATCATTGATTTATATATAA
GTATACATTCATTTTAATAATTAATCTTTATTTAACAATGATTTATCTATATTCAATTGTTTAATTATTC
TTACTAATATTATCTCTATATCAATATTTTTTATTTAAAAACATATGTTTAGTAGTGCTTTTGATTAAAG
TACCAGAGGGAGGGAGCAGAGCTGAATGGGAAATACTCACCCTAGAGCGATTCTTAAAAATCACCCTAAA
GTATTCCCATTCGATGTACCGTCGGTCGGTCGCTTTCGCATCAGGGATGACATCACTGTATCAAGCTGCC
ACTGTTATGATTACGATTGATAGCACCGCCTGAACACGCTCATAACCGCCAATTAAATGACTACTCATTG
CGTCCGCTACTCTGTTCAGTTCCCCTAGTAATAGCGTTTTTCCGATGTGTGCTAGCGTCACTGTACCTCA
TCACCCACACATGGACAGATTGAGTTACAGACATTGGCTAAATTTTTGGGGTCTATGCTTGACAAAGCGA
GTTAAAACCTTAGAATTTAAGACAGGTACATTAAGCCCCTGTGGTGAAATCATTAGCGGTCGTCAAACCT
TAATGCTTTCGATTGCCGATATGTCAGTATCGAAGATCTGTACCCCATAAATTACGGTAAAGCCCCAAGC
AATTGCAAGGGGCTTTTATCTTTTTTAACAAAAAAAATTTATAAATCAGGATTTTATAACACTAAATAAT
CCAAAGTACATGAGTAAGTCATGACCACTCCTGCGATGTGTGTAGCACTCTGAGTATCCGTATTATATCA
GTGATGTCATATACAACCACATAATGCGGATGTATCACTAACTCCCTAGTATCTTTCTGTCTGCCTGTGC
GCCCCATCAGTCGATTATCAACAAGTAAATCTGTCTTTTCTTCAATTAAATCATCAATTTCAATAGCTGC
TATAGGGTTGCGTTCTTCAAGATAATCATAGATATTTCTACGATCTTGGCGAGCTGTTTCAGTCCACTCA
ATCTTCATTCTTCGCTGCCAGTTTCGCCAATGTTGCAGCACGTCTAGCGGCAAACTCTGCCTTTACGTCC
TCATGTGGAATCAACTTGCCTGCATTGGCTTCATTTAAGCCGATCTGTACCTGCTGCTTGAACCATTTGT
CATAGTCTGCGGCTTCCTGTTGCTTCTTAACAAAGTCACGCATGAAGTCACGGATTAGCTGCGCCCCCGA
CCGATCAACAGTCTTAGCAAGGCTTGAAAATTCTTGCTTTAGGTCATGGTCTACCCGAAAGGTAAAAGTC
GCTTCTGTCATGTTTTTCACTCCAATGTGTTACATTTGAATGCTATTGTAACACATTAAAAAGTTAGGTC
ATTGTCTTTTTTCGGCTTAGGCTGTTCTTGGTCATAACGTGGTTTAAATGATGGCTGTCGCTCATTCTCA
AGTAAAATTTTCCGTTTATTAACAGCCTGTTGCATCTGCTCATAGTAAGGCATCAACTGCGGTAAAATAT
CAGCAAGTGCCTGTCTGTCTTTATCCAGGATACGGCTCAATTGCCCGATTTTTTTCAAGTCACGCTCATA
GGCTATTCTGTCGCTGATCTGCTCGTATTTTTGCTTTGAACACCTTATGTACTCTTGCATATCGTTACTT
GCCCATGCCTGCGCCTGAAGACGTGTAAACATGGAAATGTCTGAAGCAACATGGTCGCTGATATGGTCAT
ACTCAGCATCTTTGACATAGCCGTATTTTGATAAATATCTTTCATAGTCCTGCCGTTTCTTTTTGTCATC
TTCCTGTTTTTGTTTAGTTTCTCTTTCTATCTGCTGTTGTTTTCGTTGCTGTTCCTGTTGCTCCTCTTTT
ATCTCTCTGTGATAAATGGAAAGGCTAGATTGATCATTATCCCAACGTGTGAGCATGTCCTCAAAGCCGT
AATAATCAGCACTAAACCAACCTGTTTTCACTTTCACTGGTGGCGGCAGTGGCTCTCCGATCTCCCTTAG
CAGTGCTGTAGCTGCTCGTCCCTCTTTGATCACTTTATCAAGCTGCAAGCGGTCGATATTGTCTTGCAAC
TGCAGGCTTCCTCGCTCACTGACTCGCTGCGCTCGGTCGTTCGGCTGCGGCGAGCGGTATCAGCTCACTC
AAAGGCGGTAATACGGTTATCCACAGAATCAGGGGATAACGCAGGAAAGAACATGTGAGCAAAAGGCCAG
CAAAAGGCCAGGAACCGTAAAAAGGCCGCGTTGCTGGCGTTTTTCCACAGGCTCCGCCCCCCTGACGAGC
ATCACAAAAATCGACGCTCAAGTCAGAGGTGGCGAAACCCGACAGGACTATAAAGATACCAGGCGTTTCC
CCCTGGAAGCTCCCTCGTGCGCTCTCCTGTTCCGACCCTGCCGCTTACCGGATACCTGTCCGCCTTTCTC
CCTTCGGGAAGCGTGGCGCTTTCTCATAGCTCACGCTGTAGGTATCTCAGTTCGGTGTAGGTCGTTCGCT
CCAAGCTGGGCTGTGTGCACGAACCCCCCGTTCAGCCCGACCGCTGCGCCTTATCCGGTAACTATCGTCT
TGAGTCCAACCCGGTAAGACACGACTTATCGCCACTGGCAGCAGCCACTGGTAACAGGATTAGCAGAGCG
AGGTATGTAGGCGGTGCTACAGAGTTCTTGAAGTGGTGGCCTAACTACGGCTACACTAGAAGAACAGTAT
TTGGTATCTGCGCTCTGCTGAAGCCAGTTACCTTCGGAAAAAGAGTTGGTAGCTCTTGATCCGGCAAACA
AACCACCGCTGGTAGCGGTGGTTTTTTTGTTTGCAAGCAGCAGATTACGCGCAGAAAAAAAGGATCTCAA
GAAGATCCTTTGATCTTTTCTACGGGGTCTGACGCTCAGTGGAACGAAAACTCACGTTAAGGGATTTTGG
TCATGAGATTATCAAAAAGGATCTTCACCTAGATCCTTTTAAATTAAAAATGAAGTTTTAAATCAATCTA
AAGTATATATGAGTAAACTTGGTCTGACAGTTACCAATGCTTAATCAGTGAGGCACCTATCTCAGCGATC
TGTCTATTTCGTTCATCCATAGTTGCCTGACTCCCCGTCGTGTAGATAACTACGATACGGGAGGGCTTAC
CATCTGGCCCCAGTGCTGCAATGATACCGCGAGAGCCACGCTCACCGGCTCCAGATTTATCAGCAATAAA
CCAGCCAGCCGGAAGGGCCGAGCGCAGAAGTGGTCCTGCAACTTTATCCGCCTCCATCCAGTCTATTAAT
TGTTGCCGGGAAGCTAGAGTAAGTAGTTCGCCAGTTAATAGTTTGCGCAACGTTGTTGCCATTGCTACAG
GCATCGTGGTGTCACGCTCGTCGTTTGGTATGGCTTCATTCAGCTCCGGTTCCCAACGATCAAGGCGAGT
TACATGATCCCCCATGTTGTGCAAAAAAGCGGTTAGCTCCTTCGGTCCTCCGATCGTTGTCAGAAGTAAG
TTGGCCGCAGTGTTATCACTCATGGTTATGGCAGCACTGCATAATTCTCTTACTGTCATGCCATCCGTAA
GATGCTTTTCTGTGACTGGTGAGTACTCAACCAAGTCATTCTGAGAATAGTGTATGCGGCGACCGAGTTG
CTCTTGCCCGGCGTCAATACGGGATAATACCGCGCCACATAGCAGAACTTTAAAAGTGCTCATCATTGGA
AAACGTTCTTCGGGGCGAAAACTCTCAAGGATCTTACCGCTGTTGAGATCCAGTTCGATGTAACCCACTC
GTGCACCCAACTGATCTTCAGCATCTTTTACTTTCACCAGCGTTTCTGGGTGAGCAAAAACAGGAAGGCA
AAATGCCGCAAAAAAGGGAATAAGGGCGACACGGAAATGTTGAATACTCATACTCTTCCTTTTTCAATAT
TATTGAAGCATTTATCAGGGTTATTGTCTCATGAGCGGATACATATTTGAATGTATTTAGAAAAATAAAC
AAATAGGGGTTCCGCGCACATTTCCCCGAAAAGTGCCACCTGACGTCTAAGAAACCATTATTATCATGAC
ATTAACCTATAAAAATAGGCGTATCACGAGGCAGAATTTCAGATAAAAAAAATCCTTAGCTTTCGCTAAG
GATGATTTCTGGAATTCGCGGCCGCTTCTAGAA
Features (pLannotate 1.2.2; 12 found; start..end, strand, type, name):
     21..110     +  CDS            lacI (fragment): lac repressor; lacI; The lac repressor binds to the lac operator to inhibit transcription in E. coli. This inhibition can be relieved by adding lactose or isopropyl-β-D-thiogalactopyranoside (IPTG).
    123..144     +  protein_bind   CAP binding site: CAP binding activates transcription in the presence of cAMP. E. coli catabolite activator protein
    159..189     +  promoter       lac promoter: promoter for the E. coli lac operon
    197..213     +  protein_bind   lac operator: The lac repressor binds to the lac operator to inhibit transcription in E. coli. This inhibition can be relieved by adding lactose or isopropyl-β-D-thiogalactopyranoside (IPTG). lac repressor encoded by lacI
    249..923     +  CDS            mRFP1: mRFP1 is a basic (constitutively fluorescent) red fluorescent protein published in 2002, derived from Discosoma sp.. It is reported to be a somewhat slowly-maturing monomer with low acid sensitivity.
    971..1042    +  terminator     rrnB T1 terminator: transcription terminator T1 from the E. coli rrnB gene
   1058..1085    +  terminator     T7Te terminator: phage T7 early transcription terminator
   5222..5810    -  rep_origin     ori: high-copy-number ColE1/pMB1/pBR322/pUC origin of replication
   5981..6841    -  CDS            AmpR: β-lactamase; bla; confers resistance to ampicillin, carbenicillin, and related antibiotics
   6842..6946    -  promoter       AmpR promoter: bla
   7036..7079    -  terminator     bacterial terminator: putative bacterial transcription terminator
   7082..7101    +  misc_feature   BioBrick prefix: BioBrick prefix for parts that start with "ATG"
