[The description below was written by a language model from this plasmid's Addgene catalogue record and pLannotate feature annotations shown in this document.]
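Description:
pMB3-B is an empty Level 2 MoClo (Golden Gate modular cloning) destination vector adapted for use in Acinetobacter baumannii. It was built from the pTU3-B-RFP assembly vector and the BioBrick plasmid pSB1A2, and is catalogued as a bacterial expression and synthetic biology backbone. In E. coli it replicates from a high-copy ColE1/pUC-type origin and is selected with ampicillin through the bla gene under its native promoter. According to the depositor, replication elements for Acinetobacter species were inserted into the PstI site, so that the plasmid works as a shuttle vector. These elements are not annotated in the feature table. A stretch of roughly 4 kb between the T7Te terminator and the ColE1 origin carries no automated annotation and may be where they lie, but the record does not confirm this.

No gene of interest is present. The cloning position is instead occupied by an mRFP1 dropout cassette. It consists of a short lacI remnant, a CAP binding site, the lac promoter and lac operator driving the monomeric red fluorescent protein, followed by the rrnB T1 and T7Te terminators. In MoClo-style systems such a cassette serves as a visual screening marker, which fits mRFP1 being listed as the selectable marker. Colonies that keep the parental vector are red, while those in which assembled parts have replaced the cassette are colourless. A BioBrick prefix and a putative bacterial terminator remain from the pSB1A2 lineage. As a Level 2 vector in this hierarchy, pMB3-B is meant to receive assemblies built at lower levels, typically combining several transcription units. It belongs to a toolkit for studying gene expression and regulation in A. baumannii. The record does not specify the type IIS enzyme or the overhangs used.
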