Addgene plasmid #190127: pMB3-B
Purpose: (Empty Backbone) Level 2 MoClo plasmid for A. baumannii
Depositing lab: Veronica Godoy-Carter. Depositing organization: Northeastern University. Publication: AspFlex: Molecular Tools to Study Gene Expression and Regulation in Acinetobacter baumannii. Brychcy M, Kokodynski A, Lloyd D, Godoy VG. ACS Synth Biol. 2023 Aug 16. doi: 10.1021/acssynbio.3c00167. PubMed 37587063.
Backbone
  Vector backbone: pTU3-B-RFP / pSB1A2
  Backbone manufacturer: Paul Freemont Lab / iGem
  Vector type: Bacterial Expression, Synthetic Biology
  Selectable markers: mRFP1
Growth in bacteria
  Bacterial resistance: Ampicillin, 100 μg/mL
  Growth temperature: 37°C
  Growth strain: DH5alpha
  Copy number: High Copy
Gene/Insert
  Gene/Insert name: None
Terms and licenses: Academic/Nonprofit Terms; Industry Terms: Not Available to Industry
Depositor comments: Added replications elements for Acinetobacter species into the PstI site
How to cite: pMB3-B was a gift from Veronica Godoy-Carter (Addgene plasmid # 190127 ; http://n2t.net/addgene:190127 ; RRID:Addgene_190127)
